Addgene plasmid #202081: pDD428
Purpose: Cas9/sgRNA plasmid targeting the C-terminus of Myh9
Depositing lab: Daniel Dickinson. Publication: Efficient and rapid fluorescent protein knock-in with universal donors in mouse embryonic stem cells. Shi Y, Kopparapu N, Ohler L, Dickinson DJ. Development. 2023 May 15;150(10):dev201367. doi: 10.1242/dev.201367. Epub 2023 May 25. PubMed 37129004.
Backbone
  Vector backbone: pCRISPAINT
  Vector type: CRISPR
Growth in bacteria
  Bacterial resistance: Ampicillin, 100 μg/mL
  Growth temperature: 30°C
  Growth strain: NEB Stable
  Copy number: High Copy
Gene/Insert
  Gene/Insert name: pEF1a-mCherry-Cas9 + Myh9 CT sgRNA
  gRNA/shRNA sequence: Ggtcgacggtaaagcagatg
  Species: S. pyogenes (Cas9)
  Entrez Gene: Myh9 (a.k.a. Fltn, Myhn-1, Myhn1, NMHC II-A, NMHCIIA, NMMHC-A, NMMHC-IIA, TU72.6)
  Promoter: EF1a
  Cloning method: Gibson Cloning
Terms and licenses: Academic/Nonprofit Terms; Industry Terms: Not Available to Industry
How to cite: pDD428 was a gift from Daniel Dickinson (Addgene plasmid # 202081 ; http://n2t.net/addgene:202081 ; RRID:Addgene_202081)
