[The description below was written by a language model from this plasmid's Addgene catalogue record and pLannotate feature annotations shown in this document.]
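Description:
pDD428 is a CRISPR plasmid built on the pCRISPAINT backbone that delivers both Streptococcus pyogenes Cas9 and a single guide RNA directed at the C-terminal end of the mouse Myh9 gene, which encodes non-muscle myosin heavy chain IIA. It is maintained in E. coli through a high-copy ColE1/pUC-type origin and selected with ampicillin via the β-lactamase gene and its native promoter. The roughly 10.6 kb sequence has a gammaretroviral architecture: Moloney murine leukemia virus LTRs flank the payload, with an MESV packaging signal fragment and a truncated gag region downstream of the 5' LTR, and a fragment annotated as a ΔU3 3' LTR adjacent to the downstream LTR. These repeated elements are consistent with propagation in a recombination-reducing strain. The record does not say whether the construct is packaged into virus or simply transfected.

Between the LTRs sit two expression units. A human U6 RNA polymerase III promoter drives the Myh9-targeting spacer fused to the S. pyogenes gRNA scaffold. Downstream, the strong constitutive EF-1α promoter drives a reading frame containing a FLAG epitope fragment, mCherry and Cas9. A short unannotated gap separates mCherry from Cas9, and the record does not state whether the two are expressed as a fusion or separated by a linker or cleavage peptide. Either way, red fluorescence marks cells that received the nuclease. The plasmid was assembled by Gibson cloning. According to the associated work, it is used in mouse embryonic stem cells to cut near the Myh9 stop codon, so that a fluorescent protein from a universal donor can be knocked in to tag the endogenous protein at its C-terminus.
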