Features (pLannotate 1.2.2; 15 found; start..end, strand, type, name):
      8..477     +  LTR            LTR: long terminal repeat from Moloney murine leukemia virus
    621..879     +  misc_feature   MESV Ψ (fragment): packaging signal of murine embryonic stem cell virus
    946..1362    +  CDS            gag (truncated): truncated Moloney murine leukemia virus (MMLV) gag gene lacking the start codon
   1373..1613    +  promoter       U6 promoter: RNA polymerase III promoter for human U6 snRNA
   1642..1717    +  misc_RNA       gRNA scaffold: guide RNA scaffold for the Streptococcus pyogenes CRISPR/Cas9 system
   1771..2952    +  promoter       EF-1α promoter: strong constitutive promoter for human elongation factor EF-1α
   2964..2988    +  CDS            3xFLAG (fragment): three tandem FLAG® epitope tags
   2988..3692    +  CDS            mCherry: mCherry is a basic (constitutively fluorescent) red fluorescent protein published in 2004, derived from Discosoma sp.. It is reported to be a very rapidly-maturing monomer with low acid sensitivity.
   3771..7874    +  CDS            cas9: CAS9_STRP1 - Also known as csn1 From Streptococcus pyogenes serotype M1.
   7964..8085    +  LTR            3' LTR (ΔU3) (fragment): self-inactivating 3' long terminal repeat (LTR) from Moloney murine leukemia virus
   8086..8555    +  LTR            LTR: long terminal repeat from Moloney murine leukemia virus
   8621..8673    -  CDS            lacI (fragment): lac repressor; lacI; The lac repressor binds to the lac operator to inhibit transcription in E. coli. This inhibition can be relieved by adding lactose or isopropyl-β-D-thiogalactopyranoside (IPTG).
   8856..9444    -  rep_origin     ori: high-copy-number ColE1/pMB1/pBR322/pUC origin of replication
   9604..10464   -  CDS            AmpR: β-lactamase; bla; confers resistance to ampicillin, carbenicillin, and related antibiotics
  10465..10569   -  promoter       AmpR promoter: bla
>Addgene plasmid #202081 | pDD428 | addgene full sequence | sequence record 399529 | Addgene NGS Result
CTGCAGCCTGAATATGGGCCAAACAGGATATCTGTGGTAAGCAGTTCCTGCCCCGGCTCAGGGCCAAGAA
CAGATGGAACAGCTGAATATGGGCCAAACAGGATATCTGTGGTAAGCAGTTCCTGCCCCGGCTCAGGGCC
AAGAACAGATGGTCCCCAGATGCGGTCCAGCCCTCAGCAGTTTCTAGAGAACCATCAGATGTTTCCAGGG
TGCCCCAAGGACCTGAAATGACCCTGTGCCTTATTTGAACTAACCAATCAGTTCGCTTCTCGCTTCTGTT
CGCGCGCTTCTGCTCCCCGAGCTCAATAAAAGAGCCCACAACCCCTCACTCGGGGCGCCAGTCCTCCGAT
TGACTGAGTCGCCCGGGTACCCGTGTATCCAATAAACCCTCTTGCAGTTGCATCCGACTTGTGGTCTCGC
TGTTCCTTGGGAGGGTCTCCTCTGAGTGATTGACTACCCGTCAGCGGGGGTCTTTCATTTGGGGGCTCGT
CCGGGATCGGGAGACCCCTGCCCAGGGACCACCGACCCACCACCGGGAGGCAAGCTGGCCAGCAACTTAT
CTGTGTCTGTCCGATTGTCTAGTGTCTATGACTGATTTTATGCGCCTGCGTCGGTACTAGCTAGTTAGCT
AACTAGCTCTGTATCTGGCGGACCCGTGGTGGAACTGACGAGTTCTGAACACCCGGCCGCAACCCTGGGA
GACGTCCCAGGGACTTTGGGGGCCGTTTTTGTGGCCCGACCTGAGGAAGGGAGTCGATGTGGAATCCGAC
CCCGTCAGGATATGTGGTTCTGGTAGGAGACGAGAACCTAAAACAGTTCCCGCCTCCGTCTGAATTTTTG
CTTTCGGTTTGGAACCGAAGCCGCGCGTCTTGTCTGCTGCAGCGCTGCAGCATCGTTCTGTGTTGTCTCT
GTCTGACTGTGTTTCTGTATTTGTCTGAAAATTAGGGCCAGACTGTTACCACTCCCTTAAGTTTGACCTT
AGGTCACTGGAAAGATGTCGAGCGGATCGCTCACAACCAGTCGGTAGATGTCAAGAAGAGACGTTGGGTT
ACCTTCTGCTCTGCAGAATGGCCAACCTTTAACGTCGGATGGCCGCGAGACGGCACCTTTAACCGAGACC
TCATCACCCAGGTTAAGATCAAGGTCTTTTCACCTGGCCCGCATGGACACCCAGACCAGGTCCCCTACAT
CGTGACCTGGGAAGCCTTGGCTTTTGACCCCCCTCCCTGGGTCAAGCCCTTTGTACACCCTAAGCCTCCG
CCTCCTCTTCCTCCATCCGCCCCGTCTCTCCCCCTTGAACCTCCTCGTTCGACCCCGCCTCGATCCTCCC
TTTATCCAGCCCTCACTCCTTCTCTAGGCGCCGGCCGGATCCGAGGGCCTATTTCCCATGATTCCTTCAT
ATTTGCATATACGATACAAGGCTGTTAGAGAGATAATTGGAATTAATTTGACTGTAAACACAAAGATATT
AGTACAAAATACGTGACGTAGAAAGTAATAATTTCTTGGGTAGTTTGCAGTTTTAAAATTATGTTTTAAA
ATGGACTATCATATGCTTACCGTAACTTGAAAGTATTTCGATTTCTTGGCTTTATATATCTTGTGGAAAG
GACGAAACACCGGTCGACGGTAAAGCAGATGGTTTTAGAGCTAGAAATAGCAAGTTAAAATAAGGCTAGT
CCGTTATCAACTTGAAAAAGTGGCACCGAGTCGGTGCTTTTTTTCGAATTCCGATGTACGGGCCAGATAT
ACGCGTTATCATCGCGTGAGGCTCCGGTGCCCGTCAGTGGGCAGAGCGCACATCGCCCACAGTCCCCGAG
AAGTTGGGGGGAGGGGTCGGCAATTGAACCGGTGCCTAGAGAAGGTGGCGCGGGGTAAACTGGGAAAGTG
ATGTCGTGTACTGGCTCCGCCTTTTTCCCGAGGGTGGGGGAGAACCGTATATAAGTGCAGTAGTCGCCGT
GAACGTTCTTTTTCGCAACGGGTTTGCCGCCAGAACACAGGTAAGTGCCGTGTGTGGTTCCCGCGGGCCT
GGCCTCTTTACGGGTTATGGCCCTTGCGTGCCTTGAATTACTTCCACGCCCCTGGCTGCAGTACGTGATT
CTTGATCCCGAGCTTCGGGTTGGAAGTGGGTGGGAGAGTTCGAGGCCTTGCGCTTAAGGAGCCCCTTCGC
CTCGTGCTTGAGTTGAGGCCTGGCCTGGGCGCTGGGGCCGCCGCGTGCGAATCTGGTGGCACCTTCGCGC
CTGTCTCGCTGCTTTCGATAAGTCTCTAGCCATTTAAAATTTTTGATGACCTGCTGCGACGCTTTTTTTC
TGGCAAGATAGTCTTGTAAATGCGGGCCAAGATCTGCACACTGGTATTTCGGTTTTTGGGGCCGCGGGCG
GCGACGGGGCCCGTGCGTCCCAGCGCACATGTTCGGCGAGGCGGGGCCTGCGAGCGCGGCCACCGAGAAT
CGGACGGGGGTAGTCTCAAGCTGGCCGGCCTGCTCTGGTGCCTGGCCTCGCGCCGCCGTGTATCGCCCCG
CCCTGGGCGGCAAGGCTGGCCCGGTCGGCACCAGTTGCGTGAGCGGAAAGATGGCCGCTTCCCGGCCCTG
CTGCAGGGAGCTCAAAATGGAGGACGCGGCGCTCGGGAGAGCGGGCGGGTGAGTCACCCACACAAAGGAA
AAGGGCCTTTCCGTCCTCAGCCGTCGCTTCATGTGACTCCACGGAGTACCGGGCGCCGTCCAGGCACCTC
GATTAGTTCTCGAGCTTTTGGAGTACGTCGTCTTTAGGTTGGGGGGAGGGGTTTTATGCGATGGAGTTTC
CCCACACTGAGTGGGTGGAGACTGAAGTTAGGCCAGCTTGGCACTTGATGTAATTCTCCTTGGAATTTGC
CCTTTTTGAGTTTGGATCTTGGTTCATTCTCAAGCCTCAGACAGTGGTTCAAAGTTTTTTTCTTCCATTT
CAGGTGTCGTGAGGGCCACCATGGATTATAAGGATGACGACGATAAGGTGAGCAAGGGCGAGGAGGATAA
CATGGCCATCATCAAGGAGTTCATGCGCTTCAAGGTGCACATGGAGGGCTCCGTGAACGGCCACGAGTTC
GAGATCGAGGGCGAGGGCGAGGGCCGCCCCTACGAGGGCACCCAGACCGCCAAGCTGAAGGTGACCAAGG
GTGGCCCCCTGCCCTTCGCCTGGGACATCCTGTCCCCTCAGTTCATGTACGGCTCCAAGGCCTACGTGAA
GCACCCCGCCGACATCCCCGACTACTTGAAGCTGTCCTTCCCCGAGGGCTTCAAGTGGGAGCGCGTGATG
AACTTCGAGGACGGCGGCGTGGTGACCGTGACCCAGGACTCCTCCCTGCAGGACGGCGAGTTCATCTACA
AGGTGAAGCTGCGCGGCACCAACTTCCCCTCCGACGGCCCCGTAATGCAGAAGAAGACCATGGGCTGGGA
GGCCTCCTCCGAGCGGATGTACCCCGAGGACGGCGCCCTGAAGGGCGAGATCAAGCAGAGGCTGAAGCTG
AAGGACGGCGGCCACTACGACGCTGAGGTCAAGACCACCTACAAGGCCAAGAAGCCCGTGCAGCTGCCCG
GCGCCTACAACGTCAACATCAAGTTGGACATCACCTCCCACAACGAGGACTACACCATCGTGGAACAGTA
CGAACGCGCCGAGGGCCGCCACTCCACCGGCGGCATGGACGAGCTGTACAAGGTCGCTACCATCGAGGGA
TCCGGAGAGGGCAGAGGAAGTCTGCTAACATGCGGTGACGTCGAGGAGAATCCTGGCCCAATGGACAAGA
AGTACAGCATCGGCCTGGACATCGGCACCAACAGCGTGGGCTGGGCCGTGATCACCGACGAGTACAAGGT
GCCCAGCAAGAAGTTCAAGGTGCTGGGCAACACCGACCGCCACAGCATCAAGAAGAACCTGATCGGCGCC
CTGCTGTTCGACAGCGGCGAGACCGCCGAGGCCACCCGCCTGAAGCGCACCGCCCGCCGCCGCTACACCC
GCCGCAAGAACCGCATCTGCTACCTGCAGGAGATCTTCAGCAACGAGATGGCCAAGGTGGACGACAGCTT
CTTCCACCGCCTGGAGGAGAGCTTCCTGGTGGAGGAGGACAAGAAGCACGAGCGCCACCCCATCTTCGGC
AACATCGTGGACGAGGTGGCCTACCACGAGAAGTACCCCACCATCTACCACCTGCGCAAGAAGCTGGTGG
ACAGCACCGACAAGGCCGACCTGCGCCTGATCTACCTGGCCCTGGCCCACATGATCAAGTTCCGCGGCCA
CTTCCTGATCGAGGGCGACCTGAACCCCGACAACAGCGACGTGGACAAGCTGTTCATCCAGCTGGTGCAG
ACCTACAACCAGCTGTTCGAGGAGAACCCCATCAACGCCAGCGGCGTGGACGCCAAGGCCATCCTGAGCG
CCCGCCTGAGCAAGAGCCGCCGCCTGGAGAACCTGATCGCCCAGCTGCCCGGCGAGAAGAAGAACGGCCT
GTTCGGCAACCTGATCGCCCTGAGCCTGGGCCTGACCCCCAACTTCAAGAGCAACTTCGACCTGGCCGAG
GACGCCAAGCTGCAGCTGAGCAAGGACACCTACGACGACGACCTGGACAACCTGCTGGCCCAGATCGGCG
ACCAGTACGCCGACCTGTTCCTGGCCGCCAAGAACCTGAGCGACGCCATCCTGCTGAGCGACATCCTGCG
CGTGAACACCGAGATCACCAAGGCCCCCCTGAGCGCCAGCATGATCAAGCGCTACGACGAGCACCACCAG
GACCTGACCCTGCTGAAGGCCCTGGTGCGCCAGCAGCTGCCCGAGAAGTACAAGGAGATCTTCTTCGACC
AGAGCAAGAACGGCTACGCCGGCTACATCGACGGCGGCGCCAGCCAGGAGGAGTTCTACAAGTTCATCAA
GCCCATCCTGGAGAAGATGGACGGCACCGAGGAGCTGCTGGTGAAGCTGAACCGCGAGGACCTGCTGCGC
AAGCAGCGCACCTTCGACAACGGCAGCATCCCCCACCAGATCCACCTGGGCGAGCTGCACGCCATCCTGC
GCCGCCAGGAGGACTTCTACCCCTTCCTGAAGGACAACCGCGAGAAGATCGAGAAGATCCTGACCTTCCG
CATCCCCTACTACGTCGGCCCCCTGGCCCGCGGCAACAGCCGCTTCGCCTGGATGACCCGCAAGAGCGAG
GAGACCATCACCCCCTGGAACTTCGAGGAGGTGGTGGACAAGGGCGCCAGCGCCCAGAGCTTCATCGAGC
GCATGACCAACTTCGACAAGAACCTGCCCAACGAGAAGGTGCTGCCCAAGCACAGCCTGCTGTACGAGTA
CTTCACCGTGTACAACGAGCTGACCAAGGTGAAGTACGTGACCGAGGGCATGCGCAAGCCCGCCTTCCTG
AGCGGCGAGCAGAAGAAGGCCATCGTGGACCTGCTGTTCAAGACCAACCGCAAGGTGACCGTGAAGCAGC
TGAAGGAGGACTACTTCAAGAAGATCGAGTGCTTCGACAGCGTGGAGATCAGCGGCGTGGAGGACCGCTT
CAACGCCAGCCTGGGCACCTACCACGACCTGCTGAAGATCATCAAGGACAAGGACTTCCTGGACAACGAG
GAGAACGAGGACATCCTGGAGGACATCGTGCTGACCCTGACCCTGTTCGAGGACCGCGAGATGATCGAGG
AGCGCCTGAAGACCTACGCCCACCTGTTCGACGACAAGGTGATGAAGCAGCTGAAGCGCCGCCGCTACAC
CGGCTGGGGCCGCCTGAGCCGCAAGCTGATCAACGGCATCCGCGACAAGCAGAGCGGCAAGACCATCCTG
GACTTCCTGAAGAGCGACGGCTTCGCCAACCGCAACTTCATGCAGCTGATCCACGACGACAGCCTGACCT
TCAAGGAGGACATCCAGAAGGCCCAGGTGAGCGGCCAGGGCGACAGCCTGCACGAGCACATCGCCAACCT
GGCCGGCAGCCCCGCCATCAAGAAGGGCATCCTGCAGACCGTGAAGGTGGTGGACGAGCTGGTGAAGGTG
ATGGGCCGCCACAAGCCCGAGAACATCGTGATCGAGATGGCCCGCGAGAACCAGACCACCCAGAAGGGCC
AGAAGAACAGCCGCGAGCGCATGAAGCGCATCGAGGAGGGCATCAAGGAGCTGGGCAGCCAGATCCTGAA
GGAGCACCCCGTGGAGAACACCCAGCTGCAGAACGAGAAGCTGTACCTGTACTACCTGCAGAACGGCCGC
GACATGTACGTGGACCAGGAGCTGGACATCAACCGCCTGAGCGACTACGACGTGGACCACATCGTGCCCC
AGAGCTTCCTGAAGGACGACAGCATCGACAACAAGGTGCTGACCCGCAGCGACAAGAACCGCGGCAAGAG
CGACAACGTGCCCAGCGAGGAGGTGGTGAAGAAGATGAAGAACTACTGGCGCCAGCTGCTGAACGCCAAG
CTGATCACCCAGCGCAAGTTCGACAACCTGACCAAGGCCGAGCGCGGCGGCCTGAGCGAGCTGGACAAGG
CCGGCTTCATCAAGCGCCAGCTGGTGGAGACCCGCCAGATCACCAAGCACGTGGCCCAGATCCTGGACAG
CCGCATGAACACCAAGTACGACGAGAACGACAAGCTGATCCGCGAGGTGAAGGTGATCACCCTGAAGAGC
AAGCTGGTGAGCGACTTCCGCAAGGACTTCCAGTTCTACAAGGTGCGCGAGATCAACAACTACCACCACG
CCCACGACGCCTACCTGAACGCCGTGGTGGGCACCGCCCTGATCAAGAAGTACCCCAAGCTGGAGAGCGA
GTTCGTGTACGGCGACTACAAGGTGTACGACGTGCGCAAGATGATCGCCAAGAGCGAGCAGGAGATCGGC
AAGGCCACCGCCAAGTACTTCTTCTACAGCAACATCATGAACTTCTTCAAGACCGAGATCACCCTGGCCA
ACGGCGAGATCCGCAAGCGCCCCCTGATCGAGACCAACGGCGAGACCGGCGAGATCGTGTGGGACAAGGG
CCGCGACTTCGCCACCGTGCGCAAGGTGCTGAGCATGCCCCAGGTGAACATCGTGAAGAAGACCGAGGTG
CAGACCGGCGGCTTCAGCAAGGAGAGCATCCTGCCCAAGCGCAACAGCGACAAGCTGATCGCCCGCAAGA
AGGACTGGGACCCCAAGAAGTACGGCGGCTTCGACAGCCCCACCGTGGCCTACAGCGTGCTGGTGGTGGC
CAAGGTGGAGAAGGGCAAGAGCAAGAAGCTGAAGAGCGTGAAGGAGCTGCTGGGCATCACCATCATGGAG
CGCAGCAGCTTCGAGAAGAACCCCATCGACTTCCTGGAGGCCAAGGGCTACAAGGAGGTGAAGAAGGACC
TGATCATCAAGCTGCCCAAGTACAGCCTGTTCGAGCTGGAGAACGGCCGCAAGCGCATGCTGGCCAGCGC
CGGCGAGCTGCAGAAGGGCAACGAGCTGGCCCTGCCCAGCAAGTACGTGAACTTCCTGTACCTGGCCAGC
CACTACGAGAAGCTGAAGGGCAGCCCCGAGGACAACGAGCAGAAGCAGCTGTTCGTGGAGCAGCACAAGC
ACTACCTGGACGAGATCATCGAGCAGATCAGCGAGTTCAGCAAGCGCGTGATCCTGGCCGACGCCAACCT
GGACAAGGTGCTGAGCGCCTACAACAAGCACCGCGACAAGCCCATCCGCGAGCAGGCCGAGAACATCATC
CACCTGTTCACCCTGACCAACCTGGGCGCCCCCGCCGCCTTCAAGTACTTCGACACCACCATCGACCGCA
AGCGCTACACCAGCACCAAGGAGGTGCTGGACGCCACCCTGATCCACCAGAGCATCACCGGCCTGTACGA
GACCCGCATCGACCTGAGCCAGCTGGGCGGCGACAGCCGCGCCGACCCCAAGAAGAAGCGCAAGGTGTGA
GCGGCCGCATCGATAAAATAAAAGATTTTATTTAGTCTCCAGAAAAAGGGGGGAATGAAAGACCCCACCT
GTAGGTTTGGCAAGCTAGCTTAAGTAACGCCATTTTGCAAGGCATGGAAAAATACATAACTGAGAATAGA
GAAGTTCAGATCAAGGTCAGGAACAGATGGAACAGCTGAATATGGGCCAAACAGGATATCTGTGGTAAGC
AGTTCCTGCCCCGGCTCAGGGCCAAGAACAGATGGAACAGCTGAATATGGGCCAAACAGGATATCTGTGG
TAAGCAGTTCCTGCCCCGGCTCAGGGCCAAGAACAGATGGTCCCCAGATGCGGTCCAGCCCTCAGCAGTT
TCTAGAGAACCATCAGATGTTTCCAGGGTGCCCCAAGGACCTGAAATGACCCTGTGCCTTATTTGAACTA
ACCAATCAGTTCGCTTCTCGCTTCTGTTCGCGCGCTTCTGCTCCCCGAGCTCAATAAAAGAGCCCACAAC
CCCTCACTCGGGGCGCCAGTCCTCCGATTGACTGAGTCGCCCGGGTACCCGTGTATCCAATAAACCCTCT
TGCAGTTGCATCCGACTTGTGGTCTCGCTGTTCCTTGGGAGGGTCTCCTCTGAGTGATTGACTACCCGTC
AGCGGGGGTCTTTCACATGCAGCATGTATCAAAATTAATTTGGTTTTTTTTCTTAAGTATTTACATTAAA
TGGCCATAGTTGCATTAATGAATCGGCCAACGCGCGGGGAGAGGCGGTTTGCGTATTGGGCGCTCTTCCG
CTTCCTCGCTCACTGACTCGCTGCGCTCGGTCGTTCGGCTGCGGCGAGCGGTATCAGCTCACTCAAAGGC
GGTAATACGGTTATCCACAGAATCAGGGGATAACGCAGGAAAGAACATGTGAGCAAAAGGCCAGCAAAAG
GCCAGGAACCGTAAAAAGGCCGCGTTGCTGGCGTTTTTCCATAGGCTCCGCCCCCCTGACGAGCATCACA
AAAATCGACGCTCAAGTCAGAGGTGGCGAAACCCGACAGGACTATAAAGATACCAGGCGTTTCCCCCTGG
AAGCTCCCTCGTGCGCTCTCCTGTTCCGACCCTGCCGCTTACCGGATACCTGTCCGCCTTTCTCCCTTCG
GGAAGCGTGGCGCTTTCTCATAGCTCACGCTGTAGGTATCTCAGTTCGGTGTAGGTCGTTCGCTCCAAGC
TGGGCTGTGTGCACGAACCCCCCGTTCAGCCCGACCGCTGCGCCTTATCCGGTAACTATCGTCTTGAGTC
CAACCCGGTAAGACACGACTTATCGCCACTGGCAGCAGCCACTGGTAACAGGATTAGCAGAGCGAGGTAT
GTAGGCGGTGCTACAGAGTTCTTGAAGTGGTGGCCTAACTACGGCTACACTAGAAGAACAGTATTTGGTA
TCTGCGCTCTGCTGAAGCCAGTTACCTTCGGAAAAAGAGTTGGTAGCTCTTGATCCGGCAAACAAACCAC
CGCTGGTAGCGGTGGTTTTTTTGTTTGCAAGCAGCAGATTACGCGCAGAAAAAAAGGATCTCAAGAAGAT
CCTTTGATCTTTTCTACGGGGTCTGACGCTCAGTGGAACGAAAACTCACGTTAAGGGATTTTGGTCATGA
GATTATCAAAAAGGATCTTCACCTAGATCCTTTTGCGGCCGCAAATCAATCTAAAGTATATATGAGTAAA
CTTGGTCTGACAGTTACCAATGCTTAATCAGTGAGGCACCTATCTCAGCGATCTGTCTATTTCGTTCATC
CATAGTTGCCTGACTCCCCGTCGTGTAGATAACTACGATACGGGAGGGCTTACCATCTGGCCCCAGTGCT
GCAATGATACCGCGAGACCCACGCTCACCGGCTCCAGATTTATCAGCAATAAACCAGCCAGCCGGAAGGG
CCGAGCGCAGAAGTGGTCCTGCAACTTTATCCGCCTCCATCCAGTCTATTAATTGTTGCCGGGAAGCTAG
AGTAAGTAGTTCGCCAGTTAATAGTTTGCGCAACGTTGTTGCCATTGCTACAGGCATCGTGGTGTCACGC
TCGTCGTTTGGTATGGCTTCATTCAGCTCCGGTTCCCAACGATCAAGGCGAGTTACATGATCCCCCATGT
TGTGCAAAAAAGCGGTTAGCTCCTTCGGTCCTCCGATCGTTGTCAGAAGTAAGTTGGCCGCAGTGTTATC
ACTCATGGTTATGGCAGCACTGCATAATTCTCTTACTGTCATGCCATCCGTAAGATGCTTTTCTGTGACT
GGTGAGTACTCAACCAAGTCATTCTGAGAATAGTGTATGCGGCGACCGAGTTGCTCTTGCCCGGCGTCAA
TACGGGATAATACCGCGCCACATAGCAGAACTTTAAAAGTGCTCATCATTGGAAAACGTTCTTCGGGGCG
AAAACTCTCAAGGATCTTACCGCTGTTGAGATCCAGTTCGATGTAACCCACTCGTGCACCCAACTGATCT
TCAGCATCTTTTACTTTCACCAGCGTTTCTGGGTGAGCAAAAACAGGAAGGCAAAATGCCGCAAAAAAGG
GAATAAGGGCGACACGGAAATGTTGAATACTCATACTCTTCCTTTTTCAATATTATTGAAGCATTTATCA
GGGTTATTGTCTCATGAGCGGATACATATTTGAATGTATTTAGAAAAATAAACAAATAGGGGTTCCGCGC
ACATTTCCCCGAAAAGTGCCAC
